>Addgene plasmid #239667 | pAAV CaMKII:RiboL1-jGCaMP8s | addgene full sequence | sequence record 479153 | Addgene NGS Result
CCTGCAGGCAGCTGCGCGCTCGCTCGCTCACTGAGGCCGCCCGGGCGTCGGGCGACCTTTGGTCGCCCGG
CCTCAGTGAGCGAGCGAGCGCGCAGAGAGGGAGTGGCCAACTCCATCACTAGGGGTTCCTGCGGCCGCAC
GCGTTTAATTAACATTATGGCCTTAGGTCACTTCATCTCCATGGGGTTCTTCTTCTGATTTTCTAGAAAA
TGAGATGGGGGTGCAGAGAGCTTCCTCAGTGACCTGCCCAGGGTCACATCAGAAATGTCAGAGCTAGAAC
TTGAACTCAGATTACTAATCTTAAATTCCATGCCTTGGGGGCATGCAAGTACGATATACAGAAGGAGTGA
ACTCATTAGGGCAGATGACCAATGAGTTTAGGAAAGAAGAGTCCAGGGCAGGGTACATCTACACCACCCG
CCCAGCCCTGGGTGAGTCCAGCCACGTTCACCTCATTATAGTTGCCTCTCTCCAGTCCTACCTTGACGGG
AAGCACAAGCAGAAACTGGGACAGGAGCCCCAGGAGACCAAATCTTCATGGTCCCTCTGGGAGGATGGGT
GGGGAGAGCTGTGGCAGAGGCCTCAGGAGGGGCCCTGCTGCTCAGTGGTGACAGATAGGGGTGAGAAAGC
AGACAGAGTCATTCCGTCAGCATTCTGGGTCTGTTTGGTACTTCTTCTCACGCTAAGGTGGCGGTGTGAT
ATGCACAATGGCTAAAAAGCAGGGAGAGCTGGAAAGAAACAAGGACAGAGACAGAGGCCAAGTCAACCAG
ACCAATTCCCAGAGGAAGCAAAGAAACCATTACAGAGACTACAAGGGGGAAGGGAAGGAGAGATGAATTA
GCTTCCCCTGTAAACCTTAGAACCCAGCTGTTGCCAGGGCAACGGGGCAATACCTGTCTCTTCAGAGGAG
ATGAAGTTGCCAGGGTAACTACATCCTGTCTTTCTCAAGGACCATCCCAGAATGTGGCACCCACTAGCCG
TTACCATAGCAACTGCCTCTTTGCCCCACTTAATCCCATCCCGTCTGTTAAAAGGGCCCTATAGTTGGAG
GTGGGGGAGGTAGGAAGAGCGATGATCACTTGTGGACTAAGTTTGTTCGCATCCCCTTCTCCAACCCCCT
CAGTACATCACCCTGGGGGAACAGGGTCCACTTGCTCCTGGGCCCACACAGTCCTGCAGTATTGTGTATA
TAAGGCCAGGGCAAAGAGGAGCAGGTTTTAAAGTGAAAGGCAGGCAGGTGTTGGGGAGGCAGTTACCGGG
GCAACGGGAACAGGGCGTTTCGGAGGTGGTTGCCATGGGGACCTGGATGCTGACGAAGGCTCGCGAGGCT
GTGAGCAGCCACAGTGCCCTGCTCAGAAGCCCCAAGCTCGTCAGTCAAGCCGGTTCTCCGTTTGCACTCA
GGAGCACGGGCAGGCGAGTGGCCCCTAGTTCTGGGGGCAGCGGGGGATCCACCCGCCACCATGCATCATC
ACCATCATCACACGCGTCGCAAGAAGACCTTCAAGGAGGTGGCCACCGCCGTGAAGATCATCGCCATGCT
GATGGGCCTGAAGATCAACGTCTATATCAAGGCCGACAAGCAGAAGAACGGCATCAAGGCGAACTTCCAC
ATCCGCCACAACATCGAGGACGGCGGCGTGCAGCTCGCCTACCACTACCAGCAGAACACCCCCATCGGCG
ACGGCCCCGTGCTGCTGCCCGACAACCACTACCTGAGCGTGGAGTCCAAACTTTCGAAAGACCCCAACGA
GAAGCGCGATCACATGGTCCTGCTGGAGTTCGTGACCGCCGCCGGGATCACTCTCGGCATGGACGAGCTG
TACAAGGGCGGTACCGGAGGGAGCATGGTGAGCAAGGGCGAGGAGCTGTTCACCGGGGTGGTGCCCATCC
TGGTCGAGCTGGACGGCGACGTAAACGGCCACAAGTTCAGCGTGTCCGGCGAGGGTGAGGGCGATGCCAC
CTACGGCAAGCTGACCCTGAAGTTCATCTGCACCACCGGCAAGCTGCCCGTGCCCTGGCCCACCCTCGTG
ACCACCCTGACCTACGGCGTGCAGTGCTTCAGCCGCTACCCCGACCACATGAAGCAGCACGACTTCTTCA
AGTCCGCCATGCCCGAAGGCTACATCCAGGAGCGCACCATCTTCTTCAAGGACGACGGCAACTACAAGAC
CCGCGCCGAGGTGAAGTTCGAGGGCGACACCCTGGTGAACCGCATCGAGCTGAAGGGCATCGACTTCAAG
GAGGACGGCAACATCCTGGGGCACAAGCTGGAGTACAACCTGCCGGACCAACTGACTGAAGAGCAGATCG
CAGAATACAAAGAGGCTTTCTCCCTATTTGACAAGGACGGGGATGGGACAATAACAACCAAGGAGCTGGG
GACGGTGATGCGGTCTCTCGGACACAACCCCACAGAAGCAGAGCTGCAGGACATGATCAATGAAGTAGAT
GCCGACGGTGACGGCACAATCGACTTCCCTGAGTTCCTGACAATGATGGCAAGAAAAATGAAATACAGGG
ACACGGAAGAAGAAATTAGAGAAGCGTTCGGTGTGTTTGATAAGGATGGCAATGGCTACATCAGTGCAGC
AGAGCTTCGCCACGTGATGACAAACCTTGGAGAGAAGTTAACAGATGAAGAGGTTGATGAAATGATCAGG
GAAGCAGACATCGATGGGGATGGTCAGGTAAACTACGAAGAGTTTGTACAAATGATGACAGCGAAGGGGG
GCAGCGGTGGGTCTGGAGGGACTGGGGGTAGCGGTGGTAGCGGTGGGACAGGGGGAAGCGGCGGTAGTGG
TGGAACA
[648 nt withheld, positions 2808-3455]
TAGGGCGCGCCCCTGCAGGGAATTCGATATCAAGCTTATCGATAATCAACCTCTGGATTACAAAATTTGT
GAAAGATTGACTGGTATTCTTAACTATGTTGCTCCTTTTACGCTATGTGGATACGCTGCTTTAATGCCTT
TGTATCATGCTATTGCTTCCCGTATGGCTTTCATTTTCTCCTCCTTGTATAAATCCTGGTTGCTGTCTCT
TTATGAGGAGTTGTGGCCCGTTGTCAGGCAACGTGGCGTGGTGTGCACTGTGTTTGCTGACGCAACCCCC
ACTGGTTGGGGCATTGCCACCACCTGTCAGCTCCTTTCCGGGACTTTCGCTTTCCCCCTCCCTATTGCCA
CGGCGGAACTCATCGCCGCCTGCCTTGCCCGCTGCTGGACAGGGGCTCGGCTGTTGGGCACTGACAATTC
CGTGGTGTTGTCGGGGAAATCATCGTCCTTTCCTTGGCTGCTCGCCTATGTTGCCACCTGGATTCTGCGC
GGGACGTCCTTCTGCTACGTCCCTTCGGCCCTCAATCCAGCGGACCTTCCTTCCCGCGGCCTGCTGCCGG
CTCTGCGGCCTCTTCCGCGTCTTCGCCTTCGCCCTCAGACGAGTCGGATCTCCCTTTGGGCCGCCTCCCC
GCATCGATACCGAGCGCTGCTCGAGAGATCTACGGGTGGCATCCCTGTGACCCCTCCCCAGTGCCTCTCC
TGGCCCTGGAAGTTGCCACTCCAGTGCCCACCAGCCTTGTCCTAATAAAATTAAGTTGCATCATTTTGTC
TGACTAGGTGTCCTTCTATAATATTATGGGGTGGAGGGGGGTGGTATGGAGCAAGGGGCAAGTTGGGAAG
ACAACCTGTAGGGCCTGCGGGGTCTATTGGGAACCAAGCTGGAGTGCAGTGGCACAATCTTGGCTCACTG
CAATCTCCGCCTCCTGGGTTCAAGCGATTCTCCTGCCTCAGCCTCCCGAGTTGTTGGGATTCCAGGCATG
CATGACCAGGCTCAGCTAATTTTTGTTTTTTTGGTAGAGACGGGGTTTCACCATATTGGCCAGGCTGGTC
TCCAACTCCTAATCTCAGGTGATCTACCCACCTTGGCCTCCCAAATTGCTGGGATTACAGGCGTGAACCA
CTGCTCCCTTCCCTGTCCTTCTGATTTTGTAGGTAACCACGTGCGGACCGAGCGGCCGCAGGAACCCCTA
GTGATGGAGTTGGCCACTCCCTCTCTGCGCGCTCGCTCGCTCACTGAGGCCGGGCGACCAAAGGTCGCCC
GACGCCCGGGCTTTGCCCGGGCGGCCTCAGTGAGCGAGCGAGCGCGCAGCTGCCTGCAGGGGCGCCTGAT
GCGGTATTTTCTCCTTACGCATCTGTGCGGTATTTCACACCGCATA
[95 nt withheld, positions 4832-4926]
T
[46 nt withheld, positions 4928-4973]
C
[141 nt withheld, positions 4975-5115]
CCTTTGACGTTGGAGTCCACGTTCTTT
[37 nt withheld, positions 5143-5179]
ACTCTATCTCGGGCTATTCTTTTGATTTATAAGGGATTTTGCCGATTTCGGTCTATTGGTTAAAAAATGA
GCTGATTTAACAAAAATTTAACGCGAATTTTAACAAAATATTAACGTTTACAATTTTATGGTGCACTCTC
AGTACAATCTGCTCTGATGCCGCATAGTTAAGCCAGCCCCGACACCCGCCAACACCCGCTGACGCGCCCT
GACGGGCTTGTCTGCTCCCGGCATCCGCTTACAGACAAGCTGTGACCGTCTCCGGGAGCTGCATGTGTCA
GAGGTTTTCACCGTCATCACCGAAACGCGCGAGACGAAAGGGCCTCGTGATACGCCTATTTTTATAGGTT
AATGTCATGATAATAATGGTTTCTTAGACGTCAGGTGGCACTTTTCGGGGAAATGTGCGCGGAACCCCTA
TTTGTTTATTTTTCTAAATACATTCAAATATGTATCCGCTCATGAGACAATAACCCTGATAAATGCTTCA
ATAATATTGAAAAAGGAAGAGTATGAGTATTCAACATTTCCGTGTCGCCCTTATTCCCTTTTTTGCGGCA
TTTTGCCTTCCTGTTTTTGCTCACCCAGAAACGCTGGTGAAAGTAAAAGATGCTGAAGATCAGTTGGGTG
CACGAGTGGGTTACATCGAACTGGATCTCAACAGCGGTAAGATCCTTGAGAGTTTTCGCCCCGAAGAACG
TTTTCCAATGATGAGCACTTTTAAAGTTCTGCTATGTGGCGCGGTATTATCCCGTATTGACGCCGGGCAA
GAGCAACTCGGTCGCCGCATACACTATTCTCAGAATGACTTGGTTGAGTACTCACCAGTCACAGAAAAGC
ATCTTACGGATGGCATGACAGTAAGAGAATTATGCAGTGCTGCCATAACCATGAGTGATAACACTGCGGC
CAACTTACTTCTGACAACGATCGGAGGACCGAAGGAGCTAACCGCTTTTTTGCACAACATGGGGGATCAT
GTAACTCGCCTTGATCGTTGGGAACCGGAGCTGAATGAAGCCATACCAAACGACGAGCGTGACACCACGA
TGCCTGTAGCAATGGCAACAACGTTGCGCAAACTATTAACTGGCGAACTACTTACTCTAGCTTCCCGGCA
ACAATTAATAGACTGGATGGAGGCGGATAAAGTTGCAGGACCACTTCTGCGCTCGGCCCTTCCGGCTGGC
TGGTTTATTGCTGATAAATCTGGAGCCGGTGAGCGTGGGTCTCGCGGTATCATTGCAGCACTGGGGCCAG
ATGGTAAGCCCTCCCGTATCGTAGTTATCTACACGACGGGGAGTCAGGCAACTATGGATGAACGAAATAG
ACAGATCGCTGAGATAGGTGCCTCACTGATTAAGCATTGGTAACTGTCAGACCAAGTTTACTCATATATA
CTTTAGATTGATTTAAAACTTCATTTTTAATTTAAAAGGATCTAGGTGAAGATCCTTTTTGATAATCTCA
TGACCAAAATCCCTTAACGTGAGTTTTCGTTCCACTGAGCGTCAGACCCCGTAGAAAAGATCAAAGGATC
TTCTTGAGATCCTTTTTTTCTGCGCGTAATCTGCTGCTTGCAAACAAAAAAACCACCGCTACCAGCGGTG
GTTTGTTTGCCGGATCAAGAGCTACCAACTCTTTTTCCGAAGGTAACTGGCTTCAGCAGAGCGCAGATAC
CAAATACTGTTCTTCTAGTGTAGCCGTAGTTAGGCCACCACTTCAAGAACTCTGTAGCACCGCCTACATA
CCTCGCTCTGCTAATCCTGTTACCAGTGGCTGCTGCCAGTGGCGATAAGTCGTGTCTTACCGGGTTGGAC
TCAAGACGATAGTTACCGGATAAGGCGCAGCGGTCGGGCTGAACGGGGGGTTCGTGCACACAGCCCAGCT
TGGAGCGAACGACCTACACCGAACTGAGATACCTACAGCGTGAGCTATGAGAAAGCGCCACGCTTCCCGA
AGGGAGAAAGGCGGACAGGTATCCGGTAAGCGGCAGGGTCGGAACAGGAGAGCGCACGAGGGAGCTTCCA
GGGGGAAACGCCTGGTATCTTTATAGTCCTGTCGGGTTTCGCCACCTCTGACTTGAGCGTCGATTTTTGT
GATGCTCGTCAGGGGGGCGGAGCCTATGGAAAAACGCCAGCAACGCGGCCTTTTTACGGTTCCTGGCCTT
TTGCTGGCCTTTTGCTCACATGT
Features (pLannotate 1.2.2; 16 found; start..end, strand, type, name):
     12..39      +  repeat_region  AAV2 ITR (fragment): inverted terminal repeat of adeno-associated virus serotype 2 inverted
     68..95      +  repeat_region  AAV2 ITR (fragment): inverted terminal repeat of adeno-associated virus serotype 2 inverted
    153..1441    +  promoter       CaMKII promoter: promoter for the mouse calcium/calmodulin-dependent kinase II α subunit
   1557..2726    +  CDS            GCaMP6s (fragment): improved fluorescent protein-based calcium sensor (Chen et al., 2013)
   2808..3455    +  CDS            RPL10A (sequence withheld): RL10A_HUMAN - Also known as NEDD6. Experimental evidence at protein level: Swiss-Prot protein existence level 1. Component of the large ribosomal subunit. From Homo sapiens (Human).
   3474..3499    +  misc_feature   MCS (fragment): pBluescript multiple cloning site
   3499..4087    +  misc_feature   WPRE: woodchuck hepatitis virus posttranscriptional regulatory element
   4119..4595    +  polyA_signal   hGH poly(A) signal: human growth hormone polyadenylation signal
   4635..4775    +  repeat_region  AAV2 ITR: inverted terminal repeat of adeno-associated virus serotype 2 inverted
   4780..4831    -  misc_feature   bom (fragment): basis of mobility region from pBR322
   4850..5305    +  rep_origin     f1 ori (sequence partly withheld): f1 bacteriophage origin of replication; arrow indicates direction of (+) strand synthesis
   5306..5355    -  misc_feature   bom (fragment): basis of mobility region from pBR322
   5457..5492    -  CDS            rop (fragment): Rop protein, which maintains plasmids at low copy number; rop
   5587..5691    +  promoter       AmpR promoter: bla
   5692..6552    +  CDS            AmpR: β-lactamase; bla; confers resistance to ampicillin, carbenicillin, and related antibiotics
   6723..7311    +  rep_origin     ori: high-copy-number ColE1/pMB1/pBR322/pUC origin of replication
