[The description below was written by a language model from this plasmid's Addgene catalogue record and pLannotate feature annotations shown in this document.]
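Description:
pAAV CaMKII:RiboL1-jGCaMP8s is an AAV transfer plasmid (7,372 nt in the sequenced record) for producing recombinant adeno-associated virus that expresses a soma-restricted genetically encoded calcium indicator in mammalian neurons. It is propagated in bacteria through a high-copy ColE1/pUC-type origin with ampicillin selection from the β-lactamase gene, and it also carries an f1 phage origin. The expression cassette is flanked by AAV2 inverted terminal repeats, which provide the signals for replication and packaging of the intervening DNA into AAV capsids. The upstream ITR is annotated only as two short fragments, while the downstream one is detected in full. This may reflect the difficulty of sequencing and annotating these repeats rather than a real truncation. The record's use of a recombination-deficient cloning strain fits the known instability of ITRs.

Expression is driven by the mouse CaMKIIα promoter, commonly used to bias expression toward excitatory forebrain neurons. The open reading frame encodes the synthetic sensor jGCaMP8s. The automated annotation labels this region as a GCaMP6s fragment, presumably because of homology between GCaMP family members. The sensor has an N-terminal 6xHis tag and is fused at its C terminus to RiboL1, which the feature table identifies as human ribosomal protein RPL10A, a large-subunit component. Tethering the sensor to ribosomes keeps it in the cell body, which reduces neuropil signal during imaging. A WPRE downstream of the coding sequence enhances transcript stability and expression, and a human growth hormone polyadenylation signal terminates the transcript. The associated work describes the construct as part of a set of viral vectors for in vivo calcium imaging in mice, delivered by intracerebral or retro-orbital injection.
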