Addgene plasmid #239667: pAAV CaMKII:RiboL1-jGCaMP8s
Purpose: Expresses soma-targeted (ribosome tethered via RiboL1) jGCaMP8s under CaMKII promoter.
Depositing lab: Marianne Fyhn. Depositing organization: University of Oslo. Publication: An updated suite of viral vectors for in vivo calcium imaging using intracerebral and retro-orbital injections in male mice. Grodem S, Nymoen I, Vatne GH, Rogge FS, Bjornsdottir V, Lensjo KK, Fyhn M. Nat Commun. 2023 Feb 4;14(1):608. doi: 10.1038/s41467-023-36324-3. PubMed 36739289.
Backbone
  Vector backbone: pAAV
  Vector type: Mammalian Expression, AAV
Growth in bacteria
  Bacterial resistance: Ampicillin, 100 μg/mL
  Growth temperature: 30°C
  Growth strain: NEB Stable
  Copy number: High Copy
Gene/Insert
  Gene/Insert name: RiboL1-jGCaMP8s
  Species: Synthetic
  Promoter: CaMKII
  Tag / fusion protein: 6xHis (N terminal on insert); RiboL1 (C terminal on insert)
  Cloning method: Gibson Cloning
Terms and licenses: Academic/Nonprofit Terms; Industry Terms: Not Available to Industry
How to cite: pAAV CaMKII:RiboL1-jGCaMP8s was a gift from Marianne Fyhn (Addgene plasmid # 239667 ; http://n2t.net/addgene:239667 ; RRID:Addgene_239667)
